Addgene plasmid #236485: pAPInt-mStayGold-Nat
Purpose: Plasmid for deleting or C-terminally tagging endogenous genes with mStayGold and selection on Nat.
Depositing lab: Daniel Lew. Depositing organization: Massachusetts Institute of Technology. Publication: Optimized vectors for genetic engineering of Aureobasidium pullulans. Colarusso AV, Williams AM, Gladfelter AS, Wirshing ACE, Lew DJ. Mol Biol Cell. 2025 Jun 1;36(6):mr5. doi: 10.1091/mbc.E25-02-0059. Epub 2025 Apr 9. PubMed 40202829.
Backbone
  Vector backbone: pFA6A
  Vector type: Yeast Expression
  Selectable markers: Nourseothricin (Nat)
Growth in bacteria
  Bacterial resistance: Ampicillin, 100 μg/mL
  Growth temperature: 37°C
  Growth strain: DH5alpha
  Copy number: High Copy
Gene/Insert
  Gene/Insert name: mStayGold
  Species: Aureobasidium pullulans
  Mutation: Codon optimized for A. pullulans
  Cloning method: Gibson Cloning
Terms and licenses: Academic/Nonprofit Terms; Industry Terms: Not Available to Industry
How to cite: pAPInt-mStayGold-Nat was a gift from Daniel Lew (Addgene plasmid # 236485 ; http://n2t.net/addgene:236485 ; RRID:Addgene_236485)
