[The description below was written by a language model from this plasmid's Addgene catalogue record and pLannotate feature annotations shown in this document.]
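Description:
pAPInt-mStayGold-Nat is a pFA6a-derived integration template plasmid built for genome engineering of the black yeast-like fungus Aureobasidium pullulans. It is maintained in E. coli as a high-copy plasmid through a ColE1/pUC-type origin and selected with ampicillin via the β-lactamase gene and its native promoter. No fungal replication origin is annotated, consistent with its role as a source of a cassette to be integrated into the chromosome rather than as an autonomously replicating expression vector. Short fragments annotated as bom, rop and lacI, together with the flanking SP6 and T7 promoters, appear to be remnants of the backbone.

The payload follows the familiar pFA6a modular layout: a fluorescent protein coding sequence followed by a selectable marker. The insert is mStayGold, a bright, photostable monomeric green fluorescent protein, here codon optimized for A. pullulans. The automated annotation does not recognise it as such; the region upstream of the S. cerevisiae ADH1 terminator carries only a short hit to DsRed-Express2, which is probably a spurious match, and the mStayGold reading frame presumably lies in this otherwise unannotated stretch. Downstream lies the nourseothricin acetyltransferase gene (Nat resistance) followed by the Ashbya gossypii TEF terminator; the promoter driving the marker is not annotated and is not stated in the record.

According to the record, the plasmid is used either to tag endogenous genes at their C-terminus with mStayGold or to delete genes, with transformants selected on nourseothricin. The tag has no promoter of its own in the annotation, in keeping with expression from the native locus of the tagged gene.
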