Features (pLannotate 1.2.2; 12 found; start..end, strand, type, name):
     95..146     +  misc_feature   bom (fragment): basis of mobility region from pBR322
    209..227     +  promoter       SP6 promoter: promoter for bacteriophage SP6 RNA polymerase
    355..376     +  CDS            DsRed-Express2 (fragment): noncytotoxic tetrameric variant of DsRed fluorescent protein (Strack et al., 2008) mammalian codon-optimized
    965..1152    +  terminator     ADH1 terminator: S. cerevisiae ADH1; transcription terminator for the S. cerevisiae alcohol dehydrogenase 1 (ADH1) gene
   1567..2131    +  CDS            NrsR (fragment): nourseothricin acetyltransferase; Streptomyces noursei nat1; confers resistance to nourseothricin
   2139..2336    +  terminator     TEF terminator: Ashbya gossypii TEF terminator
   2380..2398    -  promoter       T7 promoter: promoter for bacteriophage T7 RNA polymerase
   2420..2473    -  CDS            lacI (fragment): lac repressor; lacI; The lac repressor binds to the lac operator to inhibit transcription in E. coli. This inhibition can be relieved by adding lactose or isopropyl-β-D-thiogalactopyranoside (IPTG).
   2656..3244    -  rep_origin     ori: high-copy-number ColE1/pMB1/pBR322/pUC origin of replication
   3415..4275    -  CDS            AmpR: β-lactamase; bla; confers resistance to ampicillin, carbenicillin, and related antibiotics
   4276..4380    -  promoter       AmpR promoter: bla
   4475..4510    +  CDS            rop (fragment): Rop protein, which maintains plasmids at low copy number; rop
>Addgene plasmid #236485 | pAPInt-mStayGold-Nat | addgene full sequence | sequence record 469196 | Addgene NGS Result
AGCTCCCGGAGACGGTCACAGCTTGTCTGTAAGCGGATGCCGGGAGCAGACAAGCCCGTCAGGGCGCGTC
AGCGGGTGTTGGCGGGTGTCGGGGCTGGCTTAACTATGCGGCATCAGAGCAGATTGTACTGAGAGTGCAC
CATATGGACATATTGTCGTTAGAACGCGGCTACAATTAATACATAACCTTATGTATCATACACATACGAT
TTAGGTGACACTATAGAACGCGGCCGCCAGCTGAAGCTTCGTACGCTGCAGGTCGACGGATCGGTGACGG
TGCTGGTTCTGGTTCTGCCTCTACCCCTTTCAAGTTCCAACTCAAGGGCACCATCAACGGCAAGTCTTTC
ACCGTCGAGGGCGAGGGCGAGGGCAACTCTCACGAGGGCTCTCACAAGGGCAAGTACGTCTGCACCTCTG
GCAAGCTCCCTATGTCTTGGGCCGCCCTCGGCACCTCTTTCGGCTACGGCATGAAGTACTACACCAAGTA
CCCTTCTGGCCTCAAGAACTGGTTCCACGAGGTCATGCCTGAGGGCTTCACCTACGACCGCCACATCCAA
TACAAGGGCGACGGCTCTATCCACGCCAAGCACCAACACTTCATGAAGAACGGCACCTACCACAACATCG
TCGAGTTCACCGGCCAAGACTTCAAGGAGAACTCTCCTGTCCTCACCGGCGACATGAACGTCTCTCTCCC
TAACGACGTCCAACACATCCCTCGCGACGACGGCGTCGAGTGCCCTGTCACCCTCCTCTACCCTCTCCTC
TCTGACAAGTCTAAGTGCGTCGAGGCCCACCAAAACACCATCTGCAAGCCTCTCCACAACCAACCTGCCC
CTGACGTCCCTTACCACTGGATCCGCAAGCAATACACCCAATCTAAGGACGACACCGAGGAGCGCGACCA
CATCTGCCAATCTGAGACCCTCGAGGCCCACCTCTGAGCGCCACTTCTAAATAAGCGAATTTCTTATGAT
TTATGATTTTTATTATTAAATAAGTTATAAAAAAAATAAGTGTATACAAATTTTAAAGTGACTCTTAGGT
TTTAAAACGAAAATTCTTATTCTTGAGTAACTCTTTCCTGTAGGTCAGGTTGCTTTCTCAGGTATAGTAT
GAGGTCGCTCTTATTGACCACACCTCTACCGGCAGATCCGCTAGGGATAACAGGGTGGTGCGGGTGAAAG
GTCTTGGTCAAGTCGCAAAGTGTTTGTGAAAAAGACGTAGCGGGGGAAGCGCACACACGCCCGCCTTTTA
TAGACGAAGCTTCGAGCAGGTCATTTAACGATGCTTAGTAGCAATATACAATAAAGCCTAATTGGGACTA
ATTACGGTCACGTGAAAAACTCACCATGTAGCCTTTTATGGAAATATTGTACACGCTACTAAGCCACTGT
AATATCGGCCTCATCGTCTCCGCTTGGAGCATAAAAGGCGACGCTCCTCGCCATTCCCCCAAGTCGTTTT
CCGTATTCTGCTACGCTTCAAGCTTTGACGTTTCTCTTCAAGACTCACTCACGACCCTCTCTCTCACGCA
CACCTTACACAGCAGAATTCATGGGTACCACTCTTGACGACACGGCTTACCGGTACCGCACCAGTGTCCC
GGGGGACGCCGAGGCCATCGAGGCACTGGATGGGTCCTTCACCACCGACACCGTCTTCCGCGTCACCGCC
ACCGGGGACGGCTTCACCCTGCGGGAGGTGCCGGTGGACCCGCCCCTGACCAAGGTGTTCCCCGACGACG
AATCGGACGACGAATCGGACGACGGGGAGGACGGCGACCCGGACTCCCGGACGTTCGTCGCGTACGGGGA
CGACGGCGACCTGGCGGGCTTCGTGGTCGTCTCGTACTCCGGCTGGAACCGCCGGCTGACCGTCGAGGAC
ATCGAGGTCGCCCCGGAGCACCGGGGGCACGGGGTCGGGCGCGCGTTGATGGGGCTCGCGACGGAGTTCG
CCCGCGAGCGGGGCGCCGGGCACCTCTGGCTGGAGGTCACCAACGTCAACGCACCGGCGATCCACGCGTA
CCGGCGGATGGGGTTCACCCTCTGCGGCCTGGACACCGCCCTGTACGACGGCACCGCCTCGGACGGCGAG
CAGGCGCTCTACATGAGCATGCCCTGCCCCTAATCAGTACTGACAATAAAAAGATTCTTGTTTTCAAGAA
CTTGTCATTTGTATAGTTTTTTTATATTGTAGTTGTTCTATTTTAATCAAATGTTAGCGTGATTTATATT
TTTTTTCGCCTCGACATCATCTGCCCAGATGCGAAGTTAAGTGCGCAGAAAGTAATATCATGCGTCAATC
GTATGTGAATGCTGGTCGCTATACTGCAGATCCACTAGTGGCCTATGCGGCCGCGGATCTGCCGGTCTCC
CTATAGTGAGTCGTATTAATTTCGATAAGCCAGGTTAACCTGCATTAATGAATCGGCCAACGCGCGGGGA
GAGGCGGTTTGCGTATTGGGCGCTCTTCCGCTTCCTCGCTCACTGACTCGCTGCGCTCGGTCGTTCGGCT
GCGGCGAGCGGTATCAGCTCACTCAAAGGCGGTAATACGGTTATCCACAGAATCAGGGGATAACGCAGGA
AAGAACATGTGAGCAAAAGGCCAGCAAAAGGCCAGGAACCGTAAAAAGGCCGCGTTGCTGGCGTTTTTCC
ATAGGCTCCGCCCCCCTGACGAGCATCACAAAAATCGACGCTCAAGTCAGAGGTGGCGAAACCCGACAGG
ACTATAAAGATACCAGGCGTTTCCCCCTGGAAGCTCCCTCGTGCGCTCTCCTGTTCCGACCCTGCCGCTT
ACCGGATACCTGTCCGCCTTTCTCCCTTCGGGAAGCGTGGCGCTTTCTCATAGCTCACGCTGTAGGTATC
TCAGTTCGGTGTAGGTCGTTCGCTCCAAGCTGGGCTGTGTGCACGAACCCCCCGTTCAGCCCGACCGCTG
CGCCTTATCCGGTAACTATCGTCTTGAGTCCAACCCGGTAAGACACGACTTATCGCCACTGGCAGCAGCC
ACTGGTAACAGGATTAGCAGAGCGAGGTATGTAGGCGGTGCTACAGAGTTCTTGAAGTGGTGGCCTAACT
ACGGCTACACTAGAAGAACAGTATTTGGTATCTGCGCTCTGCTGAAGCCAGTTACCTTCGGAAAAAGAGT
TGGTAGCTCTTGATCCGGCAAACAAACCACCGCTGGTAGCGGTGGTTTTTTTGTTTGCAAGCAGCAGATT
ACGCGCAGAAAAAAAGGATCTCAAGAAGATCCTTTGATCTTTTCTACGGGGTCTGACGCTCAGTGGAACG
AAAACTCACGTTAAGGGATTTTGGTCATGAGATTATCAAAAAGGATCTTCACCTAGATCCTTTTAAATTA
AAAATGAAGTTTTAAATCAATCTAAAGTATATATGAGTAAACTTGGTCTGACAGTTACCAATGCTTAATC
AGTGAGGCACCTATCTCAGCGATCTGTCTATTTCGTTCATCCATAGTTGCCTGACTCCCCGTCGTGTAGA
TAACTACGATACGGGAGGGCTTACCATCTGGCCCCAGTGCTGCAATGATACCGCGAGACCCACGCTCACC
GGCTCCAGATTTATCAGCAATAAACCAGCCAGCCGGAAGGGCCGAGCGCAGAAGTGGTCCTGCAACTTTA
TCCGCCTCCATCCAGTCTATTAATTGTTGCCGGGAAGCTAGAGTAAGTAGTTCGCCAGTTAATAGTTTGC
GCAACGTTGTTGCCATTGCTACAGGCATCGTGGTGTCACGCTCGTCGTTTGGTATGGCTTCATTCAGCTC
CGGTTCCCAACGATCAAGGCGAGTTACATGATCCCCCATGTTGTGCAAAAAAGCGGTTAGCTCCTTCGGT
CCTCCGATCGTTGTCAGAAGTAAGTTGGCCGCAGTGTTATCACTCATGGTTATGGCAGCACTGCATAATT
CTCTTACTGTCATGCCATCCGTAAGATGCTTTTCTGTGACTGGTGAGTACTCAACCAAGTCATTCTGAGA
ATAGTGTATGCGGCGACCGAGTTGCTCTTGCCCGGCGTCAATACGGGATAATACCGCGCCACATAGCAGA
ACTTTAAAAGTGCTCATCATTGGAAAACGTTCTTCGGGGCGAAAACTCTCAAGGATCTTACCGCTGTTGA
GATCCAGTTCGATGTAACCCACTCGTGCACCCAACTGATCTTCAGCATCTTTTACTTTCACCAGCGTTTC
TGGGTGAGCAAAAACAGGAAGGCAAAATGCCGCAAAAAAGGGAATAAGGGCGACACGGAAATGTTGAATA
CTCATACTCTTCCTTTTTCAATATTATTGAAGCATTTATCAGGGTTATTGTCTCATGAGCGGATACATAT
TTGAATGTATTTAGAAAAATAAACAAATAGGGGTTCCGCGCACATTTCCCCGAAAAGTGCCACCTGACGT
CTAAGAAACCATTATTATCATGACATTAACCTATAAAAATAGGCGTATCACGAGGCCCTTTCGTCTCGCG
CGTTTCGGTGATGACGGTGAAAACCTCTGACACATGC
